>Addgene plasmid #44191 | Syntaxin-4 d44 | addgene partial sequence | sequence record 66280 | CMV-F 5'-CGCAAATGGGCGGTAGGCGTG-3'
AGCAGAGCTCTCCCTATCAGTGATAGAGATCTCCCTATCAGTGATAGAGATCGTCGACGAGCTCGTTTAG
TGAACCGTCAGATCGCCTGGAGACGCCATCCACGCTGTTTTGACCTCCATAGAAGACACCGGGACCGATC
CAGCCTCCGGACTCTAGCGTTTAAACTTAAGCTTGGTACCGAGCTCGGATCCACTAGTCCAGTGTGGTGG
AATTCGATATGGGGGTCCGGACAATTCGGCAGACTATTGTCAAACTGGGGAATAAAGTCCAGGAGTTGGA
GAAACAGCAGGTCACCATCCTGGCCACGCCCCTTCCCGAGGAGAGCATGAAGCAGGAGCTGCAGAACCTG
CGCGATGAGATCAAACAGCTGGGGAGGGAGATCCGCCTGCAGCTGAAGGCCATAGAGCCCCAGAAGGAGG
AAGCTGATGAGAACTATAACTCCGTCAACACAAGAATGAGAAAAACCCAGCATGGGGTCCTGTCCCAGCA
ATTCGTGGAGCTCATCAACAAGTGCAATTCAATGCAGTCCGAATACCGGGAGAAGAACGTGGAGCGGATT
CGGAGGCAGCTGAAGATCACCAATGCTGGGATGGTGTCTGATGAGGAGTTGGAGCAGATGCTGGACAGTG
GGCAAAGCGAGGTGTTTGTGTCCAATATCCTGAAGGACACGCAGGTGACTCGACAGGCCTTAAATGAGAT
CTCGGCCCGGCACAGTGAGATCCAGCAGCTTGAACGCAGTATTCGTGAGCTGCACGACATATTCACTTTT
CTGGCTACCGAAGTGGAGATGCAGGGGGAGATGATCAATCGGATTGAGAAGAACATCCTGAGCTCAGCGG
ACTACGTGGAACGTGGGCAGGA
