>Addgene plasmid #44191 | Syntaxin-4 d44 | addgene partial sequence | sequence record 66281 | BGH-rev 5'-TAGAAGGCACAGTCGAGG-3'
ATGGTGATGGTGATGATGACCGGTATGCATATTCAGATCCTCTTCTGAGATGAGTTTTTGTTCGAAGGGC
CCCAGATCCTCTTCTGAGATGAGTTTTTGTTCTCGAGCTCCAACCACTGTGACGCCAATGATGACTGCTA
GGAGGACGACGGTGATGGACACACAGATGGCAATCAAGACTTTCTTCTTCCTCGCCTTCTTCTGGTTCTC
CAGGGCCGTCTTGACGTGCTCCTGCCCACGTTCCACGTAGTCCGCTGAGCTCAGGATGTTCTTCTCAATC
CGATTGATCATCTCCCCCTGCATCTCCACTTCGGTAGCCAGAAAAGTGAATATGTCGTGCAGCTCACGAA
TACTGCGTTCAAGCTGCTGGATCTCACTGTGCCGGGCCGAGATCTCATTTAAGGCCTGTCGAGTCACCTG
CGTGTCCTTCAGGATATTGGACACAAACACCTCGCTTTGCCCACTGTCCAGCATCTGCTCCAACTCCTCA
TCAGACACCATCCCAGCATTGGTGATCTTCAGCTGCCTCCGAATCCGCTCCACGTTCTTCTCCCGGTATT
CGGACTGCATTGAATTGCACTTGTTGATGAGCTCCACGAATTGCTGGGACAGGACCCCATGCTGGGTTTT
TCTCATTCTTGTGTTGACGGAGTTATAGTTCTCATCAGCTTCCTCCTTCTGGGGCTCTATGGCCTTCAGC
TGCAGGCGGATCTCCCTCCCCAGCTGTTTGATCTCATCGCGCAGGTTCTGCAGCTCCTGCTTCATGCTCT
CCTCGGGAAGGGGCGTGGCCAGGATGGTGACCTGCTGTTTCTCCAACTCCTGGACTTTATTCCCCAGTTT
GACAATAGTCTGCCGAATTGTCCGGACCCCATA
