[The description below was written by a language model from this plasmid's Addgene catalogue record.]
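Description:
Syntaxin-4 d44 is a mammalian expression plasmid built on the Invitrogen pcDNA4/TO backbone (about 5.1 kb without insert), which the depositors modified by adding a myc tag. It is propagated in E. coli under ampicillin selection, and it carries a Zeocin marker for selecting transfected mammalian cells. No feature table accompanies the record, so promoter and origin details are not listed explicitly. The pcDNA4/TO backbone is generally known as a tetracycline-regulated vector in which a CMV promoter bearing tet operator sites drives the insert. This gives inducible expression in cells that supply the Tet repressor and constitutive expression in cells that do not.

The insert is human syntaxin-4 (Stx4, Syn4), a SNARE protein, with its first 44 amino acids deleted. The truncated protein is fused at its C terminus to a double myc epitope followed by a hexahistidine tag, both supplied by the backbone. These tags allow detection with anti-myc antibodies and offer the option of metal-affinity capture. According to the associated publication title, the work behind this construct concerned basolateral sorting of syntaxin 4 in epithelial cells, which depends on the protein's N-terminal domain and on the AP1B clathrin adaptor, and its link to epithelial cell polarity. The d44 construct therefore fits as an N-terminal deletion mutant for testing how loss of this region affects the targeting of syntaxin 4 in polarised cells, presumably in comparison with the full-length protein, although the record does not spell out the specific experiments.
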