Addgene plasmid #44191: Syntaxin-4 d44
Depositing lab: Thomas Weimbs. Depositing organization: University of California, Santa Barbara. Publication: Basolateral sorting of syntaxin 4 is dependent on its N-terminal domain and the AP1B clathrin adaptor, and required for the epithelial cell polarity. Reales E, Sharma N, Low SH, Folsch H, Weimbs T. PLoS One. 2011;6(6):e21181. doi: 10.1371/journal.pone.0021181. Epub 2011 Jun 15. PubMed 21698262.
Backbone
  Vector backbone: pcDNA4/TO
  Backbone manufacturer: Invitrogen
  Backbone size w/o insert (bp): 5100
  Modifications to backbone: added myc tag
  Vector type: Mammalian Expression
  Selectable markers: Zeocin
Growth in bacteria
  Bacterial resistance: Ampicillin, 100 μg/mL
  Growth temperature: 37°C
  Growth strain: DH5alpha
  Copy number: Unknown
Gene/Insert
  Gene/Insert name: Syntaxin-4 (alt names: Stx4; Syn4)
  Species: H. sapiens (human)
  Mutation: deleted first 44 amino acids
  Tag / fusion protein: 2xMyc (C terminal on backbone); His (C terminal on backbone)
Terms and licenses: Academic/Nonprofit Terms; Industry Terms: Not Available to Industry
Depositor comments: double myc tag followed by hexa-histidine tag
How to cite: Syntaxin-4 d44 was a gift from Thomas Weimbs (Addgene plasmid # 44191 ; http://n2t.net/addgene:44191 ; RRID:Addgene_44191)
